>Addgene plasmid #210487 | pDN0605 (pDEST-DHFR F[1,2] N-term, NatR) | addgene full sequence | sequence record 416474 | Addgene NGS Result
ATAGAATCTGGGGATCCCAGCTTTTGTTCCCTTTAGTGAGGGTTAATTTCGAGCTTGGCGTAATCATGGT
CATAGCTGTTTCCTGTGTGAAATTGTTATCCGCTCACAATTCCACACAACATACGAGCCGGAAGCATAAA
GTGTAAAGCCTGGGGTGCCTAATGAGTGAGCTAACTCACATTAATTGCGTTGCGCTCACTGCCCGCTTTC
CAGTCGGGAAACCTGTCGTGCCAGCTGCATTAATGAATCGGCCAACGCGCGGGGAGAGGCGGTTTGCGTA
TTGGGCGCTCTTCCGCTTCCTCGCTCACTGACTCGCTGCGCTCGGTCGTTCGGCTGCGGCGAGCGGTATC
AGCTCACTCAAAGGCGGTAATACGGTTATCCACAGAATCAGGGGATAACGCAGGAAAGAACATGTGAGCA
AAAGGCCAGCAAAAGGCCAGGAACCGTAAAAAGGCCGCGTTGCTGGCGTTTTTCCATAGGCTCCGCCCCC
CTGACGAGCATCACAAAAATCGACGCTCAAGTCAGAGGTGGCGAAACCCGACAGGACTATAAAGATACCA
GGCGTTTCCCCCTGGAAGCTCCCTCGTGCGCTCTCCTGTTCCGACCCTGCCGCTTACCGGATACCTGTCC
GCCTTTCTCCCTTCGGGAAGCGTGGCGCTTTCTCATAGCTCACGCTGTAGGTATCTCAGTTCGGTGTAGG
TCGTTCGCTCCAAGCTGGGCTGTGTGCACGAACCCCCCGTTCAGCCCGACCGCTGCGCCTTATCCGGTAA
CTATCGTCTTGAGTCCAACCCGGTAAGACACGACTTATCGCCACTGGCAGCAGCCACTGGTAACAGGATT
AGCAGAGCGAGGTATGTAGGCGGTGCTACAGAGTTCTTGAAGTGGTGGCCTAACTACGGCTACACTAGAA
GAACAGTATTTGGTATCTGCGCTCTGCTGAAGCCAGTTACCTTCGGAAAAAGAGTTGGTAGCTCTTGATC
CGGCAAACAAACCACCGCTGGTAGCGGTGGTTTTTTTGTTTGCAAGCAGCAGATTACGCGCAGAAAAAAA
GGATCTCAAGAAGATCCTTTGATCTTTTCTACGGGGTCTGACGCTCAGTGGAACGAAAACTCACGTTAAG
GGATTTTGGTCATGAGATTATCAAAAAGGATCTTCACCTAGATCCTTTTAAATTAAAAATGAAGTTTTAA
ATCAATCTAAAGTATATATGAGTAAACTTGGTCTGACAGTTACCAATGCTTAATCAGTGAGGCACCTATC
TCAGCGATCTGTCTATTTCGTTCATCCATAGTTGCCTGACTCCCCGTCGTGTAGATAACTACGATACGGG
AGGGCTTACCATCTGGCCCCAGTGCTGCAATGATACCGCGAGACCCACGCTCACCGGCTCCAGATTTATC
AGCAATAAACCAGCCAGCCGGAAGGGCCGAGCGCAGAAGTGGTCCTGCAACTTTATCCGCCTCCATCCAG
TCTATTAATTGTTGCCGGGAAGCTAGAGTAAGTAGTTCGCCAGTTAATAGTTTGCGCAACGTTGTTGCCA
TTGCTACAGGCATCGTGGTGTCACGCTCGTCGTTTGGTATGGCTTCATTCAGCTCCGGTTCCCAACGATC
AAGGCGAGTTACATGATCCCCCATGTTGTGCAAAAAAGCGGTTAGCTCCTTCGGTCCTCCGATCGTTGTC
AGAAGTAAGTTGGCCGCAGTGTTATCACTCATGGTTATGGCAGCACTGCATAATTCTCTTACTGTCATGC
CATCCGTAAGATGCTTTTCTGTGACTGGTGAGTACTCAACCAAGTCATTCTGAGAATAGTGTATGCGGCG
ACCGAGTTGCTCTTGCCCGGCGTCAATACGGGATAATACCGCGCCACATAGCAGAACTTTAAAAGTGCTC
ATCATTGGAAAACGTTCTTCGGGGCGAAAACTCTCAAGGATCTTACCGCTGTTGAGATCCAGTTCGATGT
AACCCACTCGTGCACCCAACTGATCTTCAGCATCTTTTACTTTCACCAGCGTTTCTGGGTGAGCAAAAAC
AGGAAGGCAAAATGCCGCAAAAAAGGGAATAAGGGCGACACGGAAATGTTGAATACTCATACTCTTCCTT
TTTCAATATTATTGAAGCATTTATCAGGGTTATTGTCTCATGAGCGGATACATATTTGAATGTATTTAGA
AAAATAAACAAATAGGGGTTCCGCGCACATTTCCCCGAAAAGTGCCACCTGGGTCCTTTTCATCACGTGC
TATAAAAATAATTATAATTTAAATTTTTTAATATAAATATATAAATTAAAAATAGAAAGTAAAAAAAGAA
ATTAAAGAAAAAATAGTTTTTGTTTTCCGAAGATGTAAAAGACTCTAGGGGGATCGCCAACAAATACTAC
CTTTTATCTTGCTCTTCCTGCTCTCAGGTATTAATGCCGAATTGTTTCATCTTGTCTGTGTAGAAGACCA
CACACGAAAATCCTGTGATTTTACATTTTACTTATCGTTAATCGAATGTATATCTATTTAATCTGCTTTT
CTTGTCTAATAAATATATATGTAAAGTACGCTTTTTGTTGAAATTTTTTAAACCTTTGTTTATTTTTTTT
TCTTCATTCCGTAACTCTTCTACCTTCTTTATTTACTTTCTAAAATCCAAATACAAAACATAAAAATAAA
TAAACACAGAGTAAATTCCCAAATTATTCCATCATTAAAAGATACGAGGCGCGTGTAAGTTACAGGCAAG
CGATCCGTCTAAGAAACCATTATTATCATGACATTAACCTATAAAAATAGGCGTATCACGAGGCCCTTTC
GTCTCGCGCGTTTCGGTGATGACGGTGAAAACCTCTGACACATGCAGCTCCCGGAGACGGTCACAGCTTG
TCTGTAAGCGGATGCCGGGAGCAGACAAGCCCGTCAGGGCGCGTCAGCGGGTGTTGGCGGGTGTCGGGGC
TGGCTTAACTATGCGGCATCAGAGCAGATTGTACTGAGAGATCGATGAATTCGAGCTCGATTACAACAGG
TGTTGTCCTCTGAGGACATAAAATACACACCGAGATTCATCAACTCATTGCTGGAGTTAGCATATCTACA
ATTGGGTGAAATGGGGAGCGATTTGCAGGCATTTGCTCGGCATGCCGGTAGAGGTGTGGTCAATAAGAGC
GACCTCATGCTATACCTGAGAAAGCAACCTGACCTACAGGAAAGAGTTACTCAAGAATAAGAATTTTCGT
TTTAAAACCTAAGAGTCACTTTAAAATTTGTATACACTTATTTTTTTTATAACTTATTTAATAATAAAAA
TCATAAATCATAAGAAATTCGCCTCGAGATTAGGGGCAGGGCATGCTCATGTAGAGCGCCTGCTCGCCGT
CCGAGGCGGTGCCGTCGTACAGGGCGGTGTCCAGGCCGCAGAGGGTGAACCCCATCCGCCGGTACGCGTG
GATCGCCGGTGCGTTGACGTTGGTGACCTCCAGCCAGAGGTGCCCGGCGCCCCGCTCGCGGGCGAACTCC
GTCGCGAGCCCCATCAACGCGCGCCCGACCCCGTGCCCCCGGTGCTCCGGGGCGACCTCGATGTCCTCGA
CGGTCAGCCGGCGGTTCCAGCCGGAGTACGAGACGACCACGAAGCCCGCCAGGTCGCCGTCGTCCCCGTA
CGCGACGAACGTCCGGGAGTCCGGGTCGCCGTCCTCCCCGTCGTCCGATTCGTCGTCCGATTCGTCGTCG
GGGAACACCTTGGTCAGGGGCGGGTCCACCGGCACCTCCCGCAGGGTGAAGCCGTCCCCGGTGGCGGTGA
CGCGGAAGACGGTGTCGGTGGTGAAGGACCCATCCAGTGCCTCGATGGCCTCGGCGTCCCCCGGGACACT
GGTGCGGTACCGGTAAGCCGTGTCGTCAAGAGTGGTACCCATGGTTGTTTATGTTCGGATGTGATGTGAG
AACTGTATCCTAGCAAGATTTTAAAAGGAAGTATATGAAAGAAGAACCTCAGTGGCAAATCCTAACCTTT
TATATTTCTCTACAGGGGCGCGGCGTGGGGACAATTCAACGCGTCTGTGAGGGGAGCGTTTCCCTGCTCG
CAGGTCTGCAGCGAGGAGCCGTAATTTTTGCTTCGCGCCGTGCGGCCATCAAAATGTATGGATGCAAATG
ATTATACATGGGGATGTATGGGCTAAATGTACGGGCGACAGTCACATCATGCCCCTGAGCTGCGCACGTC
AAGACTGTCAAGGAGGGTATTCTGGGCCTCCATGTCGCTGGCCGGGTGACCCGGCGGGGACGAGGCAAGC
TAAACAGATCTGGCGCGCCTTAATTAACCCGGGGATCCGTCGACCTGCAGCGTACGCGGTGTGAAATACC
GCACAGATGCGTAAGGAGAAAATACCGCATCAGGAAATTGTAAGCGTTAATATTTTGTTAAAATTCGCGT
TAAATTTTTGTTAAATCAGCTCATTTTTTAACCAATAGGCCGAAATCGGCAAAATCCCTTATAAATCAAA
AGAATAGACCGAGATAGGGT
[37 nt withheld, positions 4501-4537]
AAAGAACGTGGACTCCAACGTCAAAGG
[49 nt withheld, positions 4565-4613]
T
[91 nt withheld, positions 4615-4705]
G
[124 nt withheld, positions 4707-4830]
CCATTCGCCATTCAGGCTGCGCAACTGTTGGGAAGGGCGATCGGTGCGGGCCTCTTCGCTATTACGCCAG
CTGGCGAAAGGGGGATGTGCTGCAAGGCGATTAAGTTGGGTAACGCCAGGGTTTTCCCAGTCACGACGTT
GTAAAACGACGGCCAGTGAATTGTAATACGACTCACTATAGGGCGAATTGGGATCCGTGTGGAAGAACGA
TTACAACAGGTGTTGTCCTCTGAGGACATAAAATACACACCGAGATTCATCAACTCATTGCTGGAGTTAG
CATATCTACAATTGGGTGAAATGGGGAGCGATTTGCAGGCATTTGCTCGGCATGCCGGTAGAGGTGTGGT
CAATAAGAGCGACCTCATGCTATACCTGAGAAAGCAACCTGACCTACAGGAAAGAGTTACTCAAGAATAA
GAATTTTCGTTTTAAAACCTAAGAGTCACTTTAAAATTTGTATACACTTATTTTTTTTATAACTTATTTA
ATAATAAAAATCATAAATCATAAGAAATTCGCTTATTTAGAAGTGTCAACAACGTATCTACCAACGATTT
GACCCTTTTCCATCTTTTCGTAAATTTCTGGCAAGGTAGACAAGCCGACAACCTTGATTGGAGACTTGAC
CAAACCTCTGGCGAAGAAGTCCAAAGCTCCACCGCGGTGGCGGCCGTTACTTACTTAGAGCTTATTACCC
TGTTATCCCTAACCCATAATACCCATAATAGCTGTTTGCCATTACTTACTTAAAGCTCTTACTTACTTAG
CGGCCATCAAACCACTTTGTACAAGAAAGCTGAACGAGAAACGTAAAATGATATAAATATCAATATATTA
AATTAGATTTTGCATAAAAAACAGACTACATAATACTGTAAAACACAACATATCCAGTCACTATGGTCGA
CCTGCAGACTGGCTGTGTATAAGGGAGCCTGACATTTATATTCCCCAGAACATCAGGTTAATGGCGTTTT
TGATGTCATTTTCGCGGTGGCTGAGATCAGCCACTTCTTCCCCGATAACGGAGACCGGCACACTGGCCAT
ATCGGTGGTCATCATGCGCCAGCTTTCATCCCCGATATGCACCACCGGGTAAAGTTCACGGGGGACTTTA
TCTGACAGCAGACGTGCACTGGCCAGGGGGATCACCATCCGTCGCCCGGGCGTGTCAATAATATCACTCT
GTACATCCACAAACAGACGATAACGGCTCTCTCTTTTATAGGTGTAAACCTTAAACTGCATTTCACCAGC
CCCTGTTCTCGTCAGCAAAAGAGCCGTTCATTTCAATAAACCGGGCGACCTCAGCCATCCCTTCCTGATT
TTCCGCTTTCCAGCGTTCGGCACGCAGACGACGGGCTTCATTCTGCATGGTTGTGCTTACCAGACCGGAG
ATATTGACATCATATATGCCTTGAGCAACTGATAGCTGTCGCTGTCAACTGTCACTGTAATACGCTGCTT
CATAGCATACCTCTTTTTGACATACTTCGGGTATACATATCAGTATATATTCTTATACCGCAAAAATCAG
CGCGCAAATACGCATACTGTTATCTGGCTTTTAGTAAGCCGGATCCTCTAGATTACGCCCCGCCTGCCAC
TCATCGCAGTACTGTTGTAATTCATTAAGCATTCTGCCGACATGGAAGCCATCACAAACGGCATGATGAA
CCTGAATCGCCAGCGGCATCAGCACCTTGTCGCCTTGCGTATAATATTTGCCCATGGTGAAAACGGGGGC
GAAGAAGTTGTCCATATTGGCCACGTTTAAATCAAAACTGGTGAAACTCACCCAGGGATTGGCTGAGACG
AAAAACATATTCTCAATAAACCCTTTAGGGAAATAGGCCAGGTTTTCACCGTAACACGCCACATCTTGCG
AATATATGTGTAGAAACTGCCGGAAATCGTCGTGGTATTCACTCCAGAGCGATGAAAACGTTTCAGTTTG
CTCATGGAAAACGGTGTAACAAGGGTGAACACTATCCCATATCACCAGCTCACCGTCTTTCATTGCCATA
CGGAATTCCGGATGAGCATTCATCAGGCGGGCAAGAATGTGAATAAAGGCCGGATAAAACTTGTGCTTAT
TTTTCTTTACGGTCTTTAAAAAGGCCGTAATATCCAGCTGAACGGTCTGGTTATAGGTACATTGAGCAAC
TGACTGAAATGCCTCAAAATGTTCTTTACGATGCCATTGGGATATATCAACGGTGGTATATCCAGTGATT
TTTTTCTCCATTTTAGCTTCCTTAGCTCCTGAAAATCTCGATGACTCAAAAAATACGCCCGGTAGTGATC
TTATTTCATTATGGTGAAAGTTGGAACCTCTTACGTGCCGATCAACGTCTCATTTTCGCCAAAAGTTGGC
CCAGGGCTTCCCGGTATCAACAGGGACACCAGGATTTATTTATTCTGCGAAGTGATCTTCCGTCACAGGT
ATTTATTCGGCGCAAAGTGCGTAGGGTGATGCTGCCAACTTAGCGGCCGCCATAGTGACTGGATATGTTG
TGTTTTACAGTATTATGTAGTCTGTTTTTTATGCAAAATCTAATTTAATATATTGATATTTATATCATTT
TACGTTTCTCGTTCAGCTTTTTTGTACAAACTTGTACTAGTACTTCCTCCTCCGGTACCCAATTCCGGTT
GTTCAATAAGTCTTAAGGCATCATCCAAACTTTTGGCAAGAAAATGAGCTCCTCGTGGTGGTTCTTTGAG
TTCTCTACTGAGAACTATATTAATTCTGTCCTTTAAAGGTCGATTCTTCTCAGGAATGGAGAACCAGGTT
TTCCTACCCATAATCACCAGATTCTGTTTACCTTCCACTGAAGAGGTTGTGGTCATTCTTTGGAAGTACT
TGGACTCGTTCCTGAGCGGAGGCCAGGGATAGTCTCCGTTCTTGCCAATCCCCATATTTTGGGACACGGC
GACGATGCAGTTCAATGGTCGAACCATCCAAGCTTGGAGTTGATTGTATGCTTGGTATAGCTTGAAATAT
TGTGCAGAAAAAGAAACAAGGAAGAAAGGGAACGAGAACAATGACGAGGAAACAAAAGATTAATAATTGC
AGGTCTATTTATACTTGATAGCAAGACAGCAAACTTTTTTTTATTTCAAATTCAAGTAACTGGAAGGAAG
GCCGTATACCGTTGCTCATTAGAGAGTAGTGTGCGTGAATGAAGGAAGGAAAAAGTTTCGTGTGCTTCGA
GATACCCCTCATCAGCTCTGGAACAACGACATCTGTTGGTGCTGTCTTTGTCGTTAATTTTTTCCTTTAG
TGTCTTCCATCATTTTTTTGTCATTGCGGATATGGTGAGACAACAACGGGGGAGAGAGAAAAGAAAAAAA
AAGAAAAGAAGTTGCATGCGCCTATTATTACTTCAATAGATGGCAAATGGAAAAAGGGTAGTGAAACTTC
GATATGATGATGGCTATCAAGTCTAGGGCTACAGTATTAGTTCGTTATGTACCACCATCAATGAGGCAGT
GTAATTGGTGTAGTCTTGTTTAGCCCATTATGTCTTGTCTGGTATCTGTTCTATTGTATATCTCCCCTCC
GCCACCTACATGTTAGGGAGACCAACGAAGGTATTATAGGAATCCCGATGTATGGGTTTGGTTGCCAGAA
AAGAGGAAGTCCATATTGTACACCCGGAAACAACAAAAGGATATCCGAAATATTCCACGGTTTAGAAAAA
AATCGGAAAAGAGCGCGGAGGGGTGTTACCCCCCTTCTCTACTAGCATTGGACTTTAATTTCGCTACCTT
AGGACCGTTATAGTTACATTAATATATGTGCATAGGAGAAGTGTAAAGTTCCCTTCCATATTGTAACATA
ATAAAGTGCACACCCAAATGAATTGAAAGCGTACTCAAACAGACAACCATTTCCAGTGTTGTATGTACCT
GTCTATTTATACTGGTAGCAACCCTATTGCTGTTTCCTCTTCAAAGTACTCTAGCGGTTATGCGCGTCTC
ACCTTCAAGGTCATGGTCGCTCTATTGTTCGCACCACCGGCAAACTCGCGTCTCGCAAGTCTTGGCTCAT
TCTTCTAGTATACTCATGTTGCAAATGCACTCAGGTTCTTTCGGCAACTTAAATAATGACACCAGTTGTC
GTGGTCGTCATCATCGCAACCCCAACCGGCATTCTTATTGCTTCTCCAATCTCGCCCCTTAGCGCAGGGT
AAACCTTGGAAAATGCAGGCGCAAAAAACTCCGCCGGGCACAGCCTCACGCCCAGCGTTATCGCCGGGCC
GGCAAGAGCGCGGGTCCGCCACAGAGTCAGCATGATTGTGCAATTGCGTAAACTCGTTTTTTCGGCGCCG
CAAAGCCAAATACATCATATCAACACTTTTCACTTTATTTTTCGTTCGACCCTTATATTTGTCTTTTGCC
TTCATGCTCCTTGATTTCCTATTTCATTTACCATCATTTCTTCGATCCCGGATCTCGAGGGGGGGCCCGG
ATCCCGAGCTTGCAAATTAAAGCCTTCGAGCGTCCCAAAACCTTCTCAAGCAAGGTTTTCAGTATAATGT
TACATGCGTACACGCGTCTGTACAGAAAAAAAAGAAAAATTTGAAATATAAATAACGTTCTTAATACTAA
CATAACTATAAAAAAATAAATAGGGACCTAGACTTCAGGTTGTCTAACTCCTTCCTTTTCGGTTAGAGCG
GATGTGGGGGGAGGGCGTGAATGTAAGCGTGACATAACTAATTACATGATATCGACAAAGGAAAAGGGGC
CTGTTTACTCACAGGCTTTTTTCAAGTAGGTAATTAAGTCGTTTCTGTCTTTTTCCTTCTTCAACCCACC
AAAGGCCATCTTGGTACTTTTTTTTTTTTTTTTTTTTTTTTTTTTTTTTTTTTTTTTTTTTGATAGAAAT
AATACAGAAGTAGATGTTGAATTAGATTAAACTGAAGATATATAATTTATTGGAAAATACATAGAGTTTT
TGTTGATGCGCTTAAGCGATCAATTCAACAACACCACCAGCAGCTCTGATTTTTTCTTCAGCCAACTTGG
AGACGAATCTAGCTTTGACGATAACTGGAACATTTGGAATTCTACCCTTACCCAAGATCTTACCGTAACC
GGCTGCCAAAGTGTCAATAACTGGAGCAGTTTCCTTAGAAGCAGATTTCAAGTATTGGTCTCTCTTGTCT
TCTGGGATCAATGTCCACAATTTGTCCAAGTTCAAGACTGGCTTCCAGAAATGAGCTTGTTGCTTGTGGA
AGTATCTCATACCAACCTTACCGAAATAACCTGGATGGTATTTATCCATGTTAATTCTGTGGTGATGTTG
ACCACCGGCCATACCTCTACCACCGGGGTGCTTTCTGTGCTTACCGATACGACCTTTACCGGCTGAGACG
TGACCTCTGTGCTTTCTAGTCTTAGTGAATCTGGAAGGCATTCTTGATTAGTTGGATGATTGTTCTGGGA
TTTAATGCAAAAAAATCACTAAGAAGGAAAAAAATCAACGGAGAAAGCAAACGCCATCTTAAATATACGG
GATACAGATGAAAGGTTTGAACCTATCTGGGAAAATACGCATTAAACAAGCGAAAAACTGCGAGGAAAAT
TGTTTGCGTCTCTGCGGGCTATTCACGCGCCAGAGGAAAAATAGGAAAAATAACAGGCATTAGAAAAATA
ATTTTGATTTTGGTAATGTGTGGGTCCCTGGTGTACAGATGTTACATTGGTTACAGTACTCTTGTTTTTG
CTGTGTTTTTCGATGAATCTCCAAAATGGTTGTTAGCACATGGAAGAGTCACCGATGCTAAGTTATCTCT
ATGTAAGCTACGTGGCGTGACTTTTGATGGAGCCGCACAAGAGATACAGGATTGGCAACTGCAA
Features (pLannotate 1.2.2; 34 found; start..end, strand, type, name):
     30..48      -  promoter       T3 promoter: promoter for bacteriophage T3 RNA polymerase
     91..113     -  protein_bind   lac operator (fragment): The lac repressor binds to the lac operator to inhibit transcription in E. coli. This inhibition can be relieved by adding lactose or isopropyl-β-D-thiogalactopyranoside (IPTG). lac repressor encoded by lacI
    117..147     -  promoter       lac promoter: promoter for the E. coli lac operon
    162..183     -  protein_bind   CAP binding site: CAP binding activates transcription in the presence of cAMP. E. coli catabolite activator protein
    196..288     -  CDS            lacI (fragment): lac repressor; lacI; The lac repressor binds to the lac operator to inhibit transcription in E. coli. This inhibition can be relieved by adding lactose or isopropyl-β-D-thiogalactopyranoside (IPTG).
    471..1059    -  rep_origin     ori: high-copy-number ColE1/pMB1/pBR322/pUC origin of replication
   1230..2090    -  CDS            AmpR: β-lactamase; bla; confers resistance to ampicillin, carbenicillin, and related antibiotics
   2091..2195    -  promoter       AmpR promoter: bla
   2232..2735    +  misc_feature   CEN/ARS: S. cerevisiae CEN6 centromere fused to an autonomously replicating sequence
   2803..2838    +  CDS            rop (fragment): Rop protein, which maintains plasmids at low copy number; rop
   2940..2980    +  misc_feature   bom (fragment): basis of mobility region from pBR322
   3125..3312    -  terminator     ADH1 terminator: S. cerevisiae ADH1; transcription terminator for the S. cerevisiae alcohol dehydrogenase 1 (ADH1) gene
   3322..3886    -  CDS            NrsR (fragment): nourseothricin acetyltransferase; Streptomyces noursei nat1; confers resistance to nourseothricin
   3893..4236    -  promoter       TEF promoter: Ashbya gossypii TEF promoter
   4326..4374    +  misc_feature   bom (fragment): basis of mobility region from pBR322
   4402..4830    -  rep_origin     f1 ori (sequence partly withheld): f1 bacteriophage origin of replication; arrow indicates direction of (+) strand synthesis
   4834..4991    -  CDS            lacZα (fragment): LacZα fragment of β-galactosidase; lacZ fragment
   4994..5012    +  promoter       T7 promoter: promoter for bacteriophage T7 RNA polymerase
   5165..5352    -  terminator     ADH1 terminator: S. cerevisiae ADH1; transcription terminator for the S. cerevisiae alcohol dehydrogenase 1 (ADH1) gene
   5356..5487    -  CDS            ADH1 (fragment): ADH1_YEAST - Also known as ADC1. Experimental evidence at protein level: Swiss-Prot protein existence level 1. This isozyme preferentially catalyzes the conversion of primary unbranched alcohols to their corresponding aldehydes. Also shows activity toward secondary alcohols. From Saccharomyces cerevisiae (strain ATCC 204508 / S288c) (Baker's yeast).
   5485..5506    +  misc_feature   MCS (fragment): pBluescript multiple cloning site
   5611..5735    +  protein_bind   attR2: mutant version of attR; recombination site for the Gateway® LR reaction LR Clonase™
   5776..6081    -  CDS            ccdB: CcdB, a bacterial toxin that poisons DNA gyrase; ccdB; Plasmids containing the ccdB gene cannot be propagated in standard E. coli strains.
   6086..6244    -  CDS            ccdA (fragment): CCDA_ECO57 - Also known as H, letA. Experimental evidence at protein level: Swiss-Prot protein existence level 1. Antitoxin component of a type II toxin-antitoxin (TA) system which inhibits the post-segregational killing (PSK) of plasmid-free cells, also referred to as a plasmid addiction system. Binds to and blocks the activity of CcdB; will also remove bound CcdB protein from the CcdB-GyrA complex by forming a CcdA-CcdB complex, a process termed rejuvenation. Functions as a transcriptional corepressor for the ccdAB operon, repression also requires CcdB (By similarity). From Escherichia coli
   6401..7081    -  CDS            CmR: chloramphenicol acetyltransferase confers resistance to chloramphenicol
   7082..7184    -  promoter       cat promoter: promoter of the E. coli cat gene encoding chloramphenicol acetyltransferase
   7331..7455    -  protein_bind   attR1: mutant version of attR; recombination site for the Gateway® LR reaction LR Clonase™
   7479..7797    -  CDS            DHFR (fragment): mouse dihydrofolate reductase; Mus musculus Dhfr
   7808..8512    -  promoter       ADH1 promoter: S. cerevisiae ADH1; promoter for alcohol dehydrogenase 1
   8907..9245    -  CDS            YO085_YEAST: Protein predicted: Swiss-Prot protein existence level 4. From Saccharomyces cerevisiae (strain ATCC 204508 / S288c) (Baker's yeast).
   9322..9569    -  terminator     CYC1 terminator: S. cerevisiae CYC1; transcription terminator for CYC1
   9598..9675    -  CDS            CYC1 (fragment): CYC1_YEAST - Experimental evidence at protein level: Swiss-Prot protein existence level 1. Electron carrier protein. The oxidized form of the cytochrome c heme group can accept an electron from the heme group of the cytochrome c1 subunit of ubiquinol-cytochrome c oxidoreductase. Cytochrome c then transfers this electron to the dinuclear copper A center (CU(A)) of the COX2 subunit of cytochrome oxidase, the final protein carrier in the mitochondrial electron-transport chain. Isoform 1 (CYC1) is the predominant cytochrome c during aerobic/normoxic growth. From Saccharomyces cerevisiae (strain AT
   9815..10261   -  CDS            RPL28: RL28_YEAST - Also known as CYH2. Experimental evidence at protein level: Swiss-Prot protein existence level 1. Component of the ribosome, a large ribonucleoprotein complex responsible for the synthesis of proteins in the cell. The small ribosomal subunit (SSU) binds messenger RNAs (mRNAs) and translates the encoded message by selecting cognate aminoacyl-transfer RNA (tRNA) molecules. The large subunit (LSU) contains the ribosomal catalytic site termed the peptidyl transferase center (PTC), which catalyzes the formation of peptide bonds, thereby polymerizing the amino acids delivered by tRNAs i
  10543..18      +  CDS            VPS73 (fragment) (across the origin): VPS73_YEAST - Experimental evidence at protein level: Swiss-Prot protein existence level 1. May be involved in vacuolar protein sorting. From Saccharomyces cerevisiae (strain ATCC 204508 / S288c) (Baker's yeast).
