[The description below was written by a language model from this plasmid's Addgene catalogue record and pLannotate feature annotations shown in this document.]
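Description:
pDN0605 is an empty Gateway destination vector for Saccharomyces cerevisiae, built on the pKB11 backbone (about 10.7 kb) and designed to fuse the F[1,2] fragment of dihydrofolate reductase to the N-terminus of a gene of interest for the DHFR protein-fragment complementation assay (DHFR-PCA). In E. coli it replicates from a high-copy ColE1/pUC-type origin and carries ampicillin resistance on the backbone plus chloramphenicol resistance within the Gateway cassette. Because the cassette also encodes the gyrase poison CcdB, the unrecombined vector must be maintained in a ccdB-tolerant strain. In yeast, a CEN/ARS element provides centromeric, autonomously replicating maintenance. Selection is by nourseothricin (CloNAT), through a nourseothricin acetyltransferase gene driven by the Ashbya gossypii TEF promoter and closed by an ADH1 terminator. This marker replaced the yeast marker of the parental construct pDN0509. An f1 origin is also annotated.

The expression unit runs from the yeast ADH1 promoter into a fragment of mouse DHFR, followed by attR1, the CmR/ccdB cassette, attR2 and an ADH1 terminator. An LR reaction with an entry clone exchanges the counter-selectable cassette for the open reading frame, giving a DHFR F[1,2]–protein fusion expressed from the ADH1 promoter. In DHFR-PCA, such a fusion is paired with a partner carrying the complementary DHFR fragment, and interaction of the two proteins reconstitutes enzyme activity, which is read out as growth. The feature table also shows an RPL28 (CYH2) coding sequence with a CYC1 terminator downstream of it, along with small fragments of other yeast genes and of lac/pBluescript elements. These appear to be inherited from the backbone, and the record does not assign them a role.
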