Addgene plasmid #210487: pDN0605 (pDEST-DHFR F[1,2] N-term, NatR)
Purpose: (Empty Backbone) pDEST vector to tag gene of interest with DHFR F[1,2] on the N-terminus to perform DHFR-PCA in S. cerevisiae.
Depositing lab: Christian Landry. Depositing organization: Universite Laval. Publication: Parallel nonfunctionalization of CK1delta/epsilon kinase ohnologs following a whole-genome duplication event. Evans-Yamamoto D, Dube AK, Saha G, Plante S, Bradley D, Gagnon-Arsenault I, Landry CR. Mol Biol Evol. 2023 Nov 18:msad246. doi: 10.1093/molbev/msad246. PubMed 37979156.
Backbone
  Vector backbone: pKB11
  Backbone size (bp): 10711
  Modifications to backbone: Inserted the Gateway cassette for N-terminal DHFR F[1,2] fusion, resulting in pDN0509 with the Yeast selection marker replaced to a CloNAT resistance marker.
  Vector type: Yeast Expression, Synthetic Biology ; Destination vector for Gateway cloning
  Promoter: ADH1
  Selectable markers: Nourseothricin
Growth in bacteria
  Bacterial resistance: Chloramphenicol and Ampicillin, 25 & 100 μg/mL
  Growth temperature: 37°C
  Growth strain: ccdB Survival
  Copy number: High Copy
Gene/Insert
  Cloning method: Gateway Cloning
Terms and licenses: Academic/Nonprofit Terms; Industry Terms: Not Available to Industry
Depositor comments: Please visit https://doi.org/10.1101/2023.10.02.560513 for bioRxiv preprint.
How to cite: pDN0605 (pDEST-DHFR F[1,2] N-term, NatR) was a gift from Christian Landry (Addgene plasmid # 210487 ; http://n2t.net/addgene:210487 ; RRID:Addgene_210487)
